Addgene plasmid #53538: pMPRA1-CMV-Clover
Purpose: Fluorescent reporter control for pMPRA1
Depositing lab: Tarjei Mikkelsen. Depositing organization: Broad Institute. Publication: Massively parallel reporter assays in cultured Mammalian cells. Melnikov A, Zhang X, Rogov P, Wang L, Mikkelsen TS. J Vis Exp. 2014 Aug 17;(90). doi: 10.3791/51719. PubMed 25177895.
Backbone
  Vector backbone: pMPRA1
  Backbone manufacturer: Broad Institute
  Total vector size (bp): 3973
  Vector type: Mammalian Expression
Growth in bacteria
  Bacterial resistance: Ampicillin, 100 μg/mL
  Growth temperature: 37°C
  Growth strain: DH5alpha
  Copy number: High Copy
Gene/Insert
  Gene/Insert name: Clover GFP
  Species: Synthetic; Aequorea victoria
  Insert size (bp): 717
  Promoter: CMV IE
  Cloning method: Restriction Enzyme; 5′ cloning site SfiI (not destroyed); 3′ cloning site SfiI (not destroyed)
  Sequencing primers: 5′ T7
Resource information
  A portion of this plasmid was derived from a plasmid made by: The CMV-Clover cassette is based on Addgene Plasmid 40259 (pcDNA3-Clover) from the Michael Lin laboratory, but the physical DNA used to construct pMPRA-CMV-clover was synthesized de novo by Genscript Inc.
Terms and licenses: Academic/Nonprofit Terms; Industry Terms: Not Available to Industry
How to cite: pMPRA1-CMV-Clover was a gift from Tarjei Mikkelsen (Addgene plasmid # 53538 ; http://n2t.net/addgene:53538 ; RRID:Addgene_53538)
