[The description below was written by a language model from this plasmid's Addgene catalogue record and pLannotate feature annotations shown in this document.]
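Description:
pMPRA1-CMV-Clover is a 3,973 bp mammalian expression plasmid built on the pMPRA1 backbone, the vector used for massively parallel reporter assays in cultured mammalian cells. It serves as a fluorescent reporter control for that system. It is propagated in E. coli as a high-copy plasmid through a ColE1/pUC-type origin of replication and is selected with ampicillin via the β-lactamase (AmpR) gene.

The payload is a CMV-Clover cassette placed between two SfiI sites that were retained after cloning. The human cytomegalovirus immediate early enhancer and promoter drive constitutive expression of Clover, a 717 bp coding sequence for a bright green/yellow fluorescent protein derived from Aequorea victoria GFP. An SV40 polyadenylation signal lies downstream of the reporter; the table annotates it on the minus strand, though the SV40 late and early signals overlap on opposite strands, so it most likely terminates the Clover transcript. T7 and SP6 phage promoters flank the open reading frame, the T7 site being listed for sequencing. A synthetic poly(A) signal and an RNA polymerase II pause site from the human α2 globin gene sit immediately upstream of the CMV enhancer on the circular map, an arrangement commonly used to block read-through transcription from the backbone into a reporter cassette. The automated annotation also reports short fragments matching an HIV-1 LTR, SV40 large T antigen and a tetracycline resistance gene; these are probably incidental sequence matches or backbone remnants rather than functional elements.

The cassette design follows a pcDNA3-Clover plasmid, but the DNA was synthesized de novo. The record gives only the control role; the strong constitutive fluorescence would suit visual checks of transfection and expression alongside pMPRA1 libraries.
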