Features (pLannotate 1.2.2; 14 found; start..end, strand, type, name):
     14..392     +  enhancer       CMV enhancer: human cytomegalovirus immediate early enhancer
    393..596     +  promoter       CMV promoter: human cytomegalovirus (CMV) immediate early promoter
    592..625     +  LTR            5' LTR (truncated) (fragment): truncated 5' long terminal repeat (LTR) from HIV-1
    641..659     +  promoter       T7 promoter: promoter for bacteriophage T7 RNA polymerase
    725..1441    +  CDS            Clover: Clover is a basic (constitutively fluorescent) green/yellow fluorescent protein published in 2012, derived from Aequorea victoria. It is reported to be a rapidly-maturing weak dimer with high acid sensitivity.
   1457..1475    -  promoter       SP6 promoter: promoter for bacteriophage SP6 RNA polymerase
   1533..1654    -  polyA_signal   SV40 poly(A) signal: SV40 polyadenylation signal
   1677..1745    -  CDS            large T antigen (fragment): large T antigen from SV40 (simian virus 40)
   1761..1893    +  CDS            TcR (fragment): tetracycline efflux protein; tet; confers resistance to tetracycline
   2073..2660    -  rep_origin     ori: high-copy-number ColE1/pMB1/pBR322/pUC origin of replication
   2860..3720    -  CDS            AmpR: β-lactamase confers resistance to ampicillin, carbenicillin, and related antibiotics
   3720..3757    -  promoter       AmpR promoter (fragment): bla
   3820..3868    +  polyA_signal   poly(A) signal: synthetic polyadenylation signal
   3882..3973    +  misc_feature   pause site: RNA polymerase II transcriptional pause signal from the human α2 globin gene
>Addgene plasmid #53538 | pMPRA1-CMV-Clover | depositor full sequence | sequence record 83417 | pMPRA1-CMV-Clover sequence 3973 bps
GGCCTAACTGGCCACATTGATTATTGACTAGTTATTAATAGTAATCAATTACGGGGTCATTAGTTCATAG
CCCATATATGGAGTTCCGCGTTACATAACTTACGGTAAATGGCCCGCCTGGCTGACCGCCCAACGACCCC
CGCCCATTGACGTCAATAATGACGTATGTTCCCATAGTAACGCCAATAGGGACTTTCCATTGACGTCAAT
GGGTGGACTATTTACGGTAAACTGCCCACTTGGCAGTACATCAAGTGTATCATATGCCAAGTACGCCCCC
TATTGACGTCAATGACGGTAAATGGCCCGCCTGGCATTATGCCCAGTACATGACCTTATGGGACTTTCCT
ACTTGGCAGTACATCTACGTATTAGTCATCGCTATTACCATGGTGATGCGGTTTTGGCAGTACATCAATG
GGCGTGGATAGCGGTTTGACTCACGGGGATTTCCAAGTCTCCACCCCATTGACGTCAATGGGAGTTTGTT
TTGGCACCAAAATCAACGGGACTTTCCAAAATGTCGTAACAACTCCGCCCCATTGACGCAAATGGGCGGT
AGGCGTGTACGGTGGGAGGTCTATATAAGCAGAGCTCTCTGGCTAACTAGAGAACCCACTGCTTACTGGC
TTATCGAAATTAATACGACTCACTATAGGGAGACCCAAGCTTGGTACCGAGCTCGGATCCACTAGTAACG
GCCGCCAGTGTGCTGGAATTCGGCATGGTGAGCAAGGGCGAGGAGCTGTTCACCGGGGTGGTGCCCATCC
TGGTCGAGCTGGACGGCGACGTAAACGGCCACAAGTTCAGCGTCCGCGGCGAGGGCGAGGGCGATGCCAC
CAACGGCAAGCTGACCCTGAAGTTCATCTGCACCACCGGCAAGCTGCCCGTGCCCTGGCCCACCCTCGTG
ACCACCTTCGGCTACGGCGTGGCCTGCTTCAGCCGCTACCCCGACCACATGAAGCAGCACGACTTCTTCA
AGTCCGCCATGCCCGAAGGCTACGTCCAGGAGCGCACCATCTCTTTCAAGGACGACGGTACCTACAAGAC
CCGCGCCGAGGTGAAGTTCGAGGGCGACACCCTGGTGAACCGCATCGAGCTGAAGGGCATCGACTTCAAG
GAGGACGGCAACATCCTGGGGCACAAGCTGGAGTACAACTTCAACAGCCACAACGTCTATATCACGGCCG
ACAAGCAGAAGAACGGCATCAAGGCTAACTTCAAGATCCGCCACAACGTTGAGGACGGCAGCGTGCAGCT
CGCCGACCACTACCAGCAGAACACCCCCATCGGCGACGGCCCCGTGCTGCTGCCCGACAACCACTACCTG
AGCCATCAGTCCGCCCTGAGCAAAGACCCCAACGAGAAGCGCGATCACATGGTCCTGCTGGAGTTCGTGA
CCGCCGCCGGGATTACACATGGCATGGACGAGCTGTACAAGTCTAGAGGGCCCTATTCTATAGTGTCACC
TAAATGCTAGGGCCTCGGCGGCCAAGCTAGTCGGGGCGGCCGGCCGCTTCGAGCAGACATGATAAGATAC
ATTGATGAGTTTGGACAAACCACAACTAGAATGCAGTGAAAAAAATGCTTTATTTGTGAAATTTGTGATG
CTATTGCTTTATTTGTAACCATTATAAGCTGCAATAAACAAGTTAACAACAACAATTGCATTCATTTTAT
GTTTCAGGTTCAGGGGGAGGTGTGGGAGGTTTTTTAAAGCAAGTAAAACCTCTACAAATGTGGTAAAATC
GATAAGGATCCGTCGACCGATGCCCTTGAGAGCCTTCAACCCAGTCAGCTCCTTCCGGTGGGCGCGGGGC
ATGACTATCGTCGCCGCACTTATGACTGTCTTCTTTATCATGCAACTCGTAGGACAGGTGCCGGCAGCGC
TCTTCCGCTTCCTCGCTCACTGACTCGCTGCGCTCGGTCGTTCGGCTGCGGCGAGCGGTATCAGCTCACT
CAAAGGCGGTAATACGGTTATCCACAGAATCAGGGGATAACGCAGGAAAGAACATGTGAGCAAAAGGCCA
GCAAAAGGCCAGGAACCGTAAAAAGGCCGCGTTGCTGGCGTTTTTCCATAGGCTCCGCCCCCCTGACGAG
CATCACAAAAATCGACGCTCAAGTCAGAGGTGGCGAAACCCGACAGGACTATAAAGATACCAGGCGTTTC
CCCCTGGAAGCTCCCTCGTGCGCTCTCCTGTTCCGACCCTGCCGCTTACCGGATACCTGTCCGCCTTTCT
CCCTTCGGGAAGCGTGGCGCTTTCTCATAGCTCACGCTGTAGGTATCTCAGTTCGGTGTAGGTCGTTCGC
TCCAAGCTGGGCTGTGTGCACGAACCCCCCGTTCAGCCCGACCGCTGCGCCTTATCCGGTAACTATCGTC
TTGAGTCCAACCCGGTAAGACACGACTTATCGCCACTGGCAGCAGCCACTGGTAACAGGATTAGCAGAGC
GAGGTATGTAGGCGGTGCTACAGAGTTCTTGAAGTGGTGGCCTAACTACGGCTACACTAGAAGAACAGTA
TTTGGTATCTGCGCTCTGCTGAAGCCAGTTACCTTCGGAAAAAGAGTTGGTAGCTCTTGATCCGGCAAAC
AAACCACCGCTGGTAGCGGTGGTTTTTTGTTTGCAAGCAGCAGATTACGCGCAGAAAAAAAGGATCTCAA
GAAGATCCTTTGATCTTTTCTACGGGGTCTGACGCTCAGTGGAACGAAAACTCACGTTAAGGGATTTTGG
TCATGAGATTATCAAAAAGGATCTTCACCTAGATCCTTTTAAATTAAAAATGAAGTTTTAAATCAATCTA
AAGTATATATGAGTAAACTTGGTCTGACAGCGGCCGCAAATGCTAAACCACTGCAGTGGTTACCAGTGCT
TGATCAGTGAGGCACCGATCTCAGCGATCTGCCTATTTCGTTCGTCCATAGTGGCCTGACTCCCCGTCGT
GTAGATCACTACGATTCGTGAGGGCTTACCATCAGGCCCCAGCGCAGCAATGATGCCGCGAGAGCCGCGT
TCACCGGCCCCCGATTTGTCAGCAATGAACCAGCCAGCAGGGAGGGCCGAGCGAAGAAGTGGTCCTGCTA
CTTTGTCCGCCTCCATCCAGTCTATGAGCTGCTGTCGTGATGCTAGAGTAAGAAGTTCGCCAGTGAGTAG
TTTCCGAAGAGTTGTGGCCATTGCTACTGGCATCGTGGTATCACGCTCGTCGTTCGGTATGGCTTCGTTC
AACTCTGGTTCCCAGCGGTCAAGCCGGGTCACATGATCACCCATATTATGAAGAAATGCAGTCAGCTCCT
TAGGGCCTCCGATCGTTGTCAGAAGTAAGTTGGCCGCGGTGTTGTCGCTCATGGTAATGGCAGCACTACA
CAATTCTCTTACCGTCATGCCATCCGTAAGATGCTTTTCCGTGACCGGCGAGTACTCAACCAAGTCGTTT
TGTGAGTAGTGTATACGGCGACCAAGCTGCTCTTGCCCGGCGTCTATACGGGACAACACCGCGCCACATA
GCAGTACTTTGAAAGTGCTCATCATCGGGAATCGTTCTTCGGGGCGGAAAGACTCAAGGATCTTGCCGCT
ATTGAGATCCAGTTCGATATAGCCCACTCTTGCACCCAGTTGATCTTCAGCATCTTTTACTTTCACCAGC
GTTTCGGGGTGTGCAAAAACAGGCAAGCAAAATGCCGCAAAGAAGGGAATGAGTGCGACACGAAAATGTT
GGATGCTCATTCCTTTTTCAATATTATTGAAGCATTTATCAGGGTTACTAGTACGTCTCTCAAGGATAAG
TAAGTAATATTAAGGTACGGGAGGTATTGGACAGGCCGCAATAAAATATCTTTATTTTCATTACATCTGT
GTGTTGGTTTTTTGTGTGAATCGATAGTACTAACATACGCTCTCCATCAAAACAAAACGAAACAAAACAA
ACTAGCAAAATAGGCTGTCCCCAGTGCAAGTGCAGGTGCCAGAACATTTCTCT
