>Addgene plasmid #53538 | pMPRA1-CMV-Clover | addgene partial sequence | sequence record 84512 | CMV-F 5'-CGCAAATGGGCGGTAGGCGTG-3'
ACTAGAGAACCCACTGCTTACTGGCTTATCGAAATTAATACGACTCACTATAGGGAGACCCAAGCTTGGT
ACCGAGCTCGGATCCACTAGTAACGGCCGCCAGTGTGCTGGAATTCGGCATGGTGAGCAAGGGCGAGGAG
CTGTTCACCGGGGTGGTGCCCATCCTGGTCGAGCTGGACGGCGACGTAAACGGCCACAAGTTCAGCGTCC
GCGGCGAGGGCGAGGGCGATGCCACCAACGGCAAGCTGACCCTGAAGTTCATCTGCACCACCGGCAAGCT
GCCCGTGCCCTGGCCCACCCTCGTGACCACCTTCGGCTACGGCGTGGCCTGCTTCAGCCGCTACCCCGAC
CACATGAAGCAGCACGACTTCTTCAAGTCCGCCATGCCCGAAGGCTACGTCCAGGAGCGCACCATCTCTT
TCAAGGACGACGGTACCTACAAGACCCGCGCCGAGGTGAAGTTCGAGGGCGACACCCTGGTGAACCGCAT
CGAGCTGAAGGGCATCGACTTCAAGGAGGACGGCAACATCCTGGGGCACAAGCTGGAGTACAACTTCAAC
AGCCACAACGTCTATATCACGGCCGACAAGCAGAAGAACGGCATCAAGGCTAACTTCAAGATCCGCCACA
ACGTTGAGGACGGCAGCGTGCAGCTCGCCGACCACTACCAGCAGAACACCCCCATCGGCGACGGCCCCGT
GCTGCTGCCCGACAACCACTACCTGAGCCATCAGTCCGCCCTGAGCAAAGACCCCAACGAGAAGCGCGAT
CACATGGTCCTGCTGGAGTTCGTGACCGCCGCCGGGATTACACATGGCATGGACGAGCTGTACAAGTCTA
GAGGGCCCTATTCTATAGTGTCACCTAAATGCTAGGGCCTCGGCGGCCAAGCTAGTCGGGGCGGCCGGCC
GCTTCGAGCAGACATGATAAGATACATTGATGAGTT
