>Addgene plasmid #53538 | pMPRA1-CMV-Clover | addgene partial sequence | sequence record 84731 | fBac-2 5'-gggaggttttttaaagcaagtaaa-3'
ATCGATAAGGATCCGTCGACCGATGCCCTTGAGAGCCTTCAACCCAGTCAGCTCCTTCCGGTGGGCGCGG
GGCATGACTATCGTCGCCGCACTTATGACTGTCTTCTTTATCATGCAACTCGTAGGACAGGTGCCGGCAG
CGCTCTTCCGCTTCCTCGCTCACTGACTCGCTGCGCTCGGTCGTTCGGCTGCGGCGAGCGGTATCAGCTC
ACTCAAAGGCGGTAATACGGTTATCCACAGAATCAGGGGATAACGCAGGAAAGAACATGTGAGCAAAAGG
CCAGCAAAAGGCCAGGAACCGTAAAAAGGCCGCGTTGCTGGCGTTTTTCCATAGGCTCCGCCCCCCTGAC
GAGCATCACAAAAATCGACGCTCAAGTCAGAGGTGGCGAAACCCGACAGGACTATAAAGATACCAGGCGT
TTCCCCCTGGAAGCTCCCTCGTGCGCTCTCCTGTTCCGACCCTGCCGCTTACCGGATACCTGTCCGCCTT
TCTCCCTTCGGGAAGCGTGGCGCTTTCTCATAGCTCACGCTGTAGGTATCTCAGTTCGGTGTAGGTCGTT
CGCTCCAAGCTGGGCTGTGTGCACGAACCCCCCGTTCAGCCCGACCGCTGCGCCTTATCCGGTAACTATC
GTCTTGAGTCCAACCCGGTAAGACACGACTTATCGCCACTGGCAGCAGCCACTGGTAACAGGATTAGCAG
AGCGAGGTATGTAGGCGGTGCTACAGAGTTCTTGA
